>Addgene plasmid #220346 | V5-BS2-NIK3x (Nucleolus) | depositor full sequence | sequence record 431776 | V5-BS2-NIK3x (Nucleolus) sequence 5378 bps
CTTTTCTACGGGGTCTGACGCTCAGTGGAACGAAAACTCACGTTAAGGGATTTTGGTCATGAGATTATCA
AAAAGGATCTTCACCTAGATCCTTTTATAGTCCGGAAATACAGGAACGCACGCTGGATGGCCCTTCGCTG
GGATGGTGAAACCATGAAAAATGGCAGCTTCAGTGGATTAAGTGGGGGTAATGTGGCCTGTACCCTCTGG
TTGCATAGGTATTCATACGGTTAAAATTTATCAGGCGCGATTGCGGCAGTTTTTCGGGTGGTTTGTTGCC
ATTTTTACCTGTCTGCTGCCGTGATCGCGCTGAACGCGTTTTAGCGGTGCGTACAATTAAGGGATTATGG
TAAATCCACTTACTGTCTGCCCTCGTAGCCATCGAGATAAACCGCAGTACTCCGGCCACGATGCGTCCGG
CGTAGAGGATCGAGATCTTCAATATTGGCCATTAGCCATATTATTCATTGGTTATATAGCATAAATCAAT
ATTGGCTATTGGCCATTGCATACGTTGTATCTATATCATAATATGTACATTTATATTGGCTCATGTCCAA
TATGACCGCCATGTTGGCATTGATTATTGACTAGTTATTAATAGTAATCAATTACGGGGTCATTAGTTCA
TAGCCCATATATGGAGTTCCGCGTTACATAACTTACGGTAAATGGCCCGCCTGGCTGACCGCCCAACGAC
CCCCGCCCATTGACGTCAATAATGACGTATGTTCCCATAGTAACGCCAATAGGGACTTTCCATTGACGTC
AATGGGTGGAGTATTTACGGTAAACTGCCCACTTGGCAGTACATCAAGTGTATCATATGCCAAGTCCGCC
CCCTATTGACGTCAATGACGGTAAATGGCCCGCCTGGCATTATGCCCAGTACATGACCTTACGGGACTTT
CCTACTTGGCAGTACATCTACGTATTAGTCATCGCTATTACCATGGTGATGCGGTTTTGGCAGTACACCA
ATGGGCGTGGATAGCGGTTTGACTCACGGGGATTTCCAAGTCTCCACCCCATTGACGTCAATGGGAGTTT
GTTTTGGCACCAAAATCAACGGGACTTTCCAAAATGTCGTAATAACCCCGCCCCGTTGACGCAAATGGGC
GGTAGGCGTGTACGGTGGGAGGTCTATATAAGCAGAGCTGGTTTAGTGAACCGTCAGATCACTAGAAGCT
TTATTGCGGTAGTTTATCACAGTTAAATTGCTAACGCAGTCAGTGCTTCTGACACAACAGTCTCGAACTT
AAGCTGCAGAAGTTGGTCGTGAGGCACTGGGCAGGTAAGTATCAAGGTTACAAGACAGGTTTAAGGAGAC
CAATAGAAACTGGGCTTGTCGAGACAGAGAAGACTCTTGCGTTTCTGATAGGCACCTATTGGTCTTACTG
ACATCCACTTTGCCTTTCTCTCCACAGGTGTCCACTCCCAGTTCAATTACAGCTCTTAAGGCTAGAGTAT
GCCACCATGGGCAAGCCCATCCCCAACCCCCTGCTGGGCCTGGACAGCACCACTCATCAAATAGTAACGA
CTCAATACGGCAAAGTAAAAGGCACAACGGAAAACGGCGTACATAAGTGGAAAGGCATCCCCTATGCCAA
GCCGCCTGTCGGACAATGGCGTTTTAAAGCACCTGAGCCGCCTGAAGTGTGGGAAGATGTGCTTGATGCC
ACAGCGTACGGCTCTATTTGCCCGCAGCCGTCTGATTTGCTGTCACTTTCGTATACTGAGCTGCCCCGCC
AGTCCGAGGATTGCTTGTATGTCAATGTATTTGCGCCTGACACCCCAAGTAAAAATCTTCCTGTCATGGT
GTGGATTCACGGAGGCGCTTTTTATCTAGGAGCGGGCAGTGAGCCATTGTATGACGGATCAAAACTTGCG
GCACAGGGAGAAGTCATTGTCGTTACATTGAACTATCGGCTGGGGCCGTTTGGCTTTTTGCACTTGTCTT
CATTTAATGAGGCGTATTCTGATAACCTTGGGCTTTTAGACCAAGCCGCCGCGCTGAAATGGGTGCGAGA
GAATATTTCAGCGTTTGGCGGTGATCCCGATAACGTAACAGTATTTGGAGAATCCGCCGGCGGGATGAGC
ATTGCCGCGCTGCTTGCTATGCCTGCGGCAAAAGGCCTGTTCCAGAAAGCAATCATGGAAAGCGGCGCTT
CTCGAACGATGACGAAAGAACAAGCGGCGAGCACCTCGGCAGCCTTTTTACAGGTCCTTGGGATTAACGA
GGGCCAACTGGATAAATTGCATACGGTTTCTGCGGAAGATTTGCTAAAAGCGGCTGATCAGCTTCGGATT
GCAGAAAAAGAAAATATCTTTCAGCTGTTCTTCCAGCCCGCCCTTGATCCGAAAACGCTGCCTGAAGAAC
CAGAAAAAGCGATCGCAGAAGGGGCTGCTTCCGGTATTCCGCTATTAATTGGAACAACCCGTGATGAAGG
ATATTTATTTTTCACCCCGGATTCAGACGTTCATTCTCAGGAAACGCTTGATGCAGCGCTCGAGTATTTA
CTAGGGAAGCCGCTGGCAGAGAAAGTTGCCGATTTGTATCCGCGTTCTCTGGAAAGCCAAATTCACATGA
TGACTGATTTATTATTTTGGCGCCCTGCCGTCGCCTATGCATCCGCACAGTCTCATTACGCCCCTGTCTG
GATGTACAGGTTCGATTGGCACCCGAAGAAGCCGCCGTACAATAAAGCGTTTCACGCATTAGAGCTTCCT
TTTGTCTTTGGAAATCTGGACGGATTGGAACGAATGGCAAAAGCGGAGATTACGGATGAGGTGAAACAGC
TTTCTCACACGATACAATCAGCGTGGATCACGTTCGCCAAAACAGGAAACCCAAGCACCGAAGCTGTGAA
TTGGCCTGCGTATCATGAAGAAACGAGAGAGACGCTGATTTTAGACTCAGAGATTACGATCGAAAACGAT
CCCGAATCTGAAAAAAGGCAGAAGCTATTCCCTTCAAAAGGAGAAGGATCCTCGAATTCAAGAATGAGAA
AGAAGCGAAAAAAGAAGCTTCGAATCCTGCGCATGAGAAAGAAGCGCAAGAAGAAGCTCCGCATCCTCAG
GATGCGCAAGAAACGCAAGAAGAAGCTGCGCATCCTGTGATGTTTAAACGAATTCGGGCTCGGTACCCGG
GGATCCTCTAGAGTCGACCTGCAGGCATGCAAGCTGATCCGGCTGCTAACAAAGCCCGAAAGGAAGCTGA
GTTGGCTGCTGCCACCGCTGAGCAATAACTAGCATAACCCCTTGGGGCGGCCGCTTCGAGCAGACATGAT
AAGATACATTGATGAGTTTGGACAAACCACAACTAGAATGCAGTGAAAAAAATGCTTTATTTGTGAAATT
TGTGATGCTATTGCTTTATTTGTAACCATTATAAGCTGCAATAAACAAGTTAACAACAACAATTGCATTC
ATTTTATGTTTCAGGTTCAGGGGGAGATGTGGGAGGTTTTTTTAAGCAAGTAAAACCTCTACAAATGTGG
TAAAATCGAATTCTAATGGATCCTCTTTGCGCTTGCGTTTTCCCTTGTCCAGATAGCCCAGTAGCTGACA
TTCATCCGGGGTCAGCACCGTTTCTGCGGACTGGCTTTCTACGTGTTCCGCTTCCTTTAGCAGCCCTTGC
GCCCTGAGTGCTTGCGGCAGCGTGAGCTTCAAAAGAATTGCCAGCTGGGGCGCCCTCTGGTAAGGTTGGG
AAGCCCTGCAAAGTAAACTGGATGGCTTTCTTGCCGCCAAGGATCTGATGGCGCAGGGGATCAAGATCTG
ATCAAGAGACAGGATGACGGTCGTTTCGCATGCTTGAACAAGATGGATTGCACGCAGGTTCTCCGGCCGC
TTGGGTGGAGAGGCTATTCGGCTATGACTGGGCACAACAGACAATCGGCTGCTCTGATGCCGCCGTGTTC
CGGCTGTCAGCGCAGGGGCGCCCGGTTCTTTTTGTCAAGACCGACCTGTCCGGTGCCCTGAATGAACTGC
AGGACGAGGCAGCGCGGCTATCGTGGCTGGCCACGACGGGCGTTCCTTGCGCAGCTGTGCTCGACGTTGT
CACTGAAGCGGGAAGGGACTGGCTGCTATTGGGCGAAGTGCCGGGGCAGGATCTCCTGTCATCTCACCTT
GCTCCTGCCGAGAAAGTATCCATCATGGCTGATGCAATGCGGCGGCTGCATACGCTTGATCCGGCTACCT
GCCCATTCGACCACCAAGCGAAACATCGCATCGAGCGAGCACGCACTCGGATGGAAGCCGGTCTTGTCGA
TCAGGATGATCTGGACGAAGAGCATCAGGGGCTCGCGCCAGCCGAACTGTTCGCCAGGCTCAAGGCGCGT
ATGCCGGATGGTGAGGATCTCGTCGTGACTCATGGCGATGCCTGCTTGCCGAATATCATGGTGGAAAATG
GCCGCTTTTCTGGATTCATCGACTGTGGCCGGCTGGGTGTGGCGGACCGCTATCAGGACATAGCGTTGGC
TACCCGTGATATTGCTGAAGAGCTTGGCGGCGAATGGGCTGACCGCTTCCTCGTGCTTTACGGTATCGCC
GCTCCCGATTCGCAGCGCATCGCCTTCTATCGCCTTCTTGACGAGTTCTTCTGAGCGGGACTCTGGGGTT
CGAAATGACCGACCAAGCGACGCCCAACCGGTATCAGCTCACTCAAAGGCGGTAATACGGTTATCCACAG
AATCAGGGGATAACGCAGGAAAGAACATGTGAGCAAAAGGCCAGCAAAAGGCCAGGAACCGTAAAAAGGC
CGCGTTGCTGGCGTTTTTCCATAGGCTCCGCCCCCCTGACGAGCATCACAAAAATCGACGCTCAAGTCAG
AGGTGGCGAAACCCGACAGGACTATAAAGATACCAGGCGTTTCCCCCTGGAAGCTCCCTCGTGCGCTCTC
CTGTTCCGACCCTGCCGCTTACCGGATACCTGTCCGCCTTTCTCCCTTCGGGAAGCGTGGCGCTTTCTCA
TAGCTCACGCTGTAGGTATCTCAGTTCGGTGTAGGTCGTTCGCTCCAAGCTGGGCTGTGTGCACGAACCC
CCCGTTCAGCCCGACCGCTGCGCCTTATCCGGTAACTATCGTCTTGAGTCCAACCCGGTAAGACACGACT
TATCGCCACTGGCAGCAGCCACTGGTAACAGGATTAGCAGAGCGAGGTATGTAGGCGGTGCTACAGAGTT
CTTGAAGTGGTGGCCTAACTACGGCTACACTAGAAGGACAGTATTTGGTATCTGCGCTCTGCTGAAGCCA
GTTACCTTCGGAAAAAGAGTTGGTAGCTCTTGATCCGGCAAACAAACCACCGCTGGTAGCGGTGGTTTTT
TTGTTTGCAAGCAGCAGATTACGCGCAGAAAAAAAGGATTTCAAGAAGATCCTTTGAT
Features (pLannotate 1.2.2; 14 found; start..end, strand, type, name):
    102..385     +  misc_feature   cer region: ColE1-derived recombination site that helps to maintain plasmids as monomers
    578..955     +  enhancer       CMV enhancer: human cytomegalovirus immediate early enhancer
    957..1156    +  promoter       CMV promoter: human cytomegalovirus (CMV) immediate early promoter
   1295..1427    +  intron         chimeric intron: chimera between introns from human β-globin and immunoglobulin heavy chain genes
   1522..2985    +  CDS            pnbA: PNBA_BACSU - Also known as estB. Experimental evidence at protein level: Swiss-Prot protein existence level 1. Catalyzes hydrolysis of several beta-lactam antibiotic PNB esters to the corresponding free acid and PNB alcohol. From Bacillus subtilis (strain 168).
   3130..3185    +  misc_feature   MCS: pUC18/19 multiple cloning site
   3192..3241    +  CDS            SET1 (fragment): solubility-enhancement tag derived from T7 phage gene 10B
   3249..3268    +  terminator     T7 terminator (fragment): transcription terminator for bacteriophage T7 RNA polymerase
   3290..3411    -  polyA_signal   SV40 poly(A) signal: SV40 polyadenylation signal
   3434..3502    -  CDS            large T antigen (fragment): large T antigen from SV40 (simian virus 40)
   3523..3675    -  CDS            tnpA (fragment): TN5P_ECOLX - Also known as tnp. Experimental evidence at protein level: Swiss-Prot protein existence level 1. Mediates transposition of transposon Tn5 by a 'cut and paste' mechanism. First, the monomeric transposase binds the 19 bp inverted DNA repeats flanking the transposon. Then, dimerization of the DNA- bound transposase creates a synaptic DNA complex. After nicking of the first DNA strand, excision of the transposon proceeds through a series of intermediates. The transposase then mediates the insertion of the transposon at a new site by strand transfer. The activity of the wild- type tran
   3677..3778    +  CDS            tnpA (fragment): TN5P_ECOLX - Also known as tnp. Experimental evidence at protein level: Swiss-Prot protein existence level 1. Mediates transposition of transposon Tn5 by a 'cut and paste' mechanism. First, the monomeric transposase binds the 19 bp inverted DNA repeats flanking the transposon. Then, dimerization of the DNA- bound transposase creates a synaptic DNA complex. After nicking of the first DNA strand, excision of the transposon proceeds through a series of intermediates. The transposase then mediates the insertion of the transposon at a new site by strand transfer. The activity of the wild- type tran
   3810..4604    +  CDS            NeoR/KanR: aminoglycoside phosphotransferase from Tn5; aph(3')-II (or nptII); confers resistance to neomycin, kanamycin, and G418 (Geneticin®)
   4776..5364    -  rep_origin     ori: high-copy-number ColE1/pMB1/pBR322/pUC origin of replication
