>Addgene plasmid #220346 | V5-BS2-NIK3x (Nucleolus) | addgene full sequence | sequence record 436659 | Addgene NGS Result
AGACAAGTGCAAAAAGCCAAACGGCCCCAGCCGATAGTTCAATGTAACGACAATGACTTCTCCCTGTGCC
GCAAGTTTTGATCCGTCATACAATGGCTCACTGCCCGCTCCTAGATAAAAAGCGCCTCCGTGAATCCACA
CCATGACAGGAAGATTTTTACTTGGGGTGTCAGGCGCAAATACATTGACATACAAGCAATCCTCGGACTG
GCGGGGCAGCTCAGTATACGAAAGTGACAGCAAATCAGACGGCTGCGGGCAAATAGAGCCGTACGCTGTG
GCATCAAGCACATCTTCCCACACTTCAGGCGGCTCAGGTGCTTTAAAACGCCATTGTCCGACAGGCGGCT
TGGCATAGGGGATGCCTTTCCACTTATGTACGCCGTTTTCCGTTGTGCCTTTTACTTTGCCGTATTGAGT
CGTTACTATTTGATGAGTGGTGCTGTCCAGGCCCAGCAGGGGGTTGGGGATGGGCTTGCCCATGGTGGCA
TACTCTAGCCTTAAGAGCTGTAATTGAACTGGGAGTGGACACCTGTGGAGAGAAAGGCAAAGTGGATGTC
AGTAAGACCAATAGGTGCCTATCAGAAACGCAAGAGTCTTCTCTGTCTCGACAAGCCCAGTTTCTATTGG
TCTCCTTAAACCTGTCTTGTAACCTTGATACTTACCTGCCCAGTGCCTCACGACCAACTTCTGCAGCTTA
AGTTCGAGACTGTTGTGTCAGAAGCACTGACTGCGTTAGCAATTTAACTGTGATAAACTACCGCAATAAA
GCTTCTAGTGATCTGACGGTTCACTAAACCAGCTCTGCTTATATAGACCTCCCACCGTACACGCCTACCG
CCCATTTGCGTCAACGGGGCGGGGTTATTACGACATTTTGGAAAGTCCCGTTGATTTTGGTGCCAAAACA
AACTCCCATTGACGTCAATGGGGTGGAGACTTGGAAATCCCCGTGAGTCAAACCGCTATCCACGCCCATT
GGTGTACTGCCAAAACCGCATCACCATGGTAATAGCGATGACTAATACGTAGATGTACTGCCAAGTAGGA
AAGTCCCGTAAGGTCATGTACTGGGCATAATGCCAGGCGGGCCATTTACCGTCATTGACGTCAATAGGGG
GCGGACTTGGCATATGATACACTTGATGTACTGCCAAGTGGGCAGTTTACCGTAAATACTCCACCCATTG
ACGTCAATGGAAAGTCCCTATTGGCGTTACTATGGGAACATACGTCATTATTGACGTCAATGGGCGGGGG
TCGTTGGGCGGTCAGCCAGGCGGGCCATTTACCGTAAGTTATGTAACGCGGAACTCCATATATGGGCTAT
GAACTAATGACCCCGTAATTGATTACTATTAATAACTAGTCAATAATCAATGCCAACATGGCGGTCATAT
TGGACATGAGCCAATATAAATGTACATATTATGATATAGATACAACGTATGCAATGGCCAATAGCCAATA
TTGATTTATGCTATATAACCAATGAATAATATGGCTAATGGCCAATATTGAAGATCTCGATCCTCTACGC
CGGACGCATCGTGGCCGGAGTACTGCGGTTTATCTCGATGGCTACGAGGGCAGACAGTAAGTGGATTTAC
CATAATCCCTTAATTGTACGCACCGCTAAAACGCGTTCAGCGCGATCACGGCAGCAGACAGGTAAAAATG
GCAACAAACCACCCGAAAAACTGCCGCAATCGCGCCTGATAAATTTTAACCGTATGAATACCTATGCAAC
CAGAGGGTACAGGCCACATTACCCCCACTTAATCCACTGAAGCTGCCATTTTTCATGGTTTCACCATCCC
AGCGAAGGGCCATCCAGCGTGCGTTCCTGTATTTCCGGACTATAAAAGGATCTAGGTGAAGATCCTTTTT
GATAATCTCATGACCAAAATCACTTAACGTGAGTTTTCGTTCCACTGAGCGTCAGACCCCGTAGAAAAGA
TCAAAGGATCTTCTTGAAATCCTTTTTTTCTGCGCGTAATCTGCTGCTTGCAAACAAAAAAACCACCGCT
ACCAGCGGTGGTTTGTTTGCCGGATCAAGAGCTACCAACTCTTTTTCCGAAGGTAACTGGCTTCAGCAGA
GCGCAGATACCAAATACTGTCCTTCTAGTGTAGCCGTAGTTAGGCCACCACTTCAAGAACTCTGTAGCAC
CGCCTACATACCTCGCTCTGCTAATCCTGTTACCAGTGGCTGCTGCCAGTGGCGATAAGTCGTGTCTTAC
CGGGTTGGACTCAAGACGATAGTTACCGGATAAGGCGCAGCGGTCGGGCTGAACGGGGGGTTCGTGCACA
CAGCCCAGCTTGGAGCGAACGACCTACACCGAACTGAGATACCTACAGCGTGAGCTATGAGAAAGCGCCA
CGCTTCCCGAAGGGAGAAAGGCGGACAGGTATCCGGTAAGCGGCAGGGTCGGAACAGGAGAGCGCACGAG
GGAGCTTCCAGGGGGAAACGCCTGGTATCTTTATAGTCCTGTCGGGTTTCGCCACCTCTGACTTGAGCGT
CGATTTTTGTGATGCTCGTCAGGGGGGCGGAGCCTATGGAAAAACGCCAGCAACGCGGCCTTTTTACGGT
TCCTGGCCTTTTGCTGGCCTTTTGCTCACATGTTCTTTCCTGCGTTATCCCCTGATTCTGTGGATAACCG
TATTACCGCCTTTGAGTGAGCTGATACCGGTTGGGCGTCGCTTGGTCGGTCATTTCGAACCCCAGAGTCC
CGCTCAGAAGAACTCGTCAAGAAGGCGATAGAAGGCGATGCGCTGCGAATCGGGAGCGGCGATACCGTAA
AGCACGAGGAAGCGGTCAGCCCATTCGCCGCCAAGCTCTTCAGCAATATCACGGGTAGCCAACGCTATGT
CCTGATAGCGGTCCGCCACACCCAGCCGGCCACAGTCGATGAATCCAGAAAAGCGGCCATTTTCCACCAT
GATATTCGGCAAGCAGGCATCGCCATGAGTCACGACGAGATCCTCACCATCCGGCATACGCGCCTTGAGC
TTGGCGAACAGTTCGGCTGGCGCGAGCCCCTGATGCTCTTCGTCCAGATCATCCTGATCGACAAGACCGG
CTTCCATCCGAGTGCGTGCTCGCTCGATGCGATGTTTCGCTTGGTGGTCGAATGGGCAGGTAGCCGGATC
AAGCGTATGCAGCCGCCGCATTGCATCAGCCATGATGGATACTTTCTCGGCAGGAGCAAGGTGAGATGAC
AGGAGATCCTGCCCCGGCACTTCGCCCAATAGCAGCCAGTCCCTTCCCGCTTCAGTGACAACGTCGAGCA
CAGCTGCGCAAGGAACGCCCGTCGTGGCCAGCCACGATAGCCGCGCTGCCTCGTCCTGCAGTTCATTCAG
GGCACCGGACAGGTCGGTCTTGACAAAAAGAACCGGGCGCCCCTGCGCTGACAGCCGGAACACGGCGGCA
TCAGAGCAGCCGATTGTCTGTTGTGCCCAGTCATAGCCGAATAGCCTCTCCACCCAAGCGGCCGGAGAAC
CTGCGTGCAATCCATCTTGTTCAAGCATGCTAAACGACCGTCATCCTGTCTCTTGATCAGATCTTGATCC
CCTGCGCCATCAGATCCTTGGCGGCAAGAAAGCCATCCAGTTTACTTTGCAGGGCTTCCCAACCTTACCA
GAGGGCGCCCCAGCTGGCAATTCTTTTGAAGCTCACGCTGCCGCAAGCACTCAGGGCGCAAGGGCTGCTA
AAGGAAGCGGAACACGTAGAAAGCCAGTCCGCAGAAACGGTGCTGACCCCGGATGAATGTCAGCTACTGG
GCTATCTGGACAAGGGAAAACGCAAGCGCAAAGAGGATCCATTAGAATTCGATTTTACCACATTTGTAGA
GGTTTTACTTGCTTAAAAAAACCTCCCACATCTCCCCCTGAACCTGAAACATAAAATGAATGCAATTGTT
GTTGTTAACTTGTTTATTGCAGCTTATAATGGTTACAAATAAAGCAATAGCATCACAAATTTCACAAATA
AAGCATTTTTTTCACTGCATTCTAGTTGTGGTTTGTCCAAACTCATCAATGTATCTTATCATGTCTGCTC
GAAGCGGCCGCCCCAAGGGGTTATGCTAGTTATTGCTCAGCGGTGGCAGCAGCCAACTCAGCTTCCTTTC
GGGCTTTGTTAGCAGCCGGATCAGCTTGCATGCCTGCAGGTCGACTCTAGAGGATCCCCGGGTACCGAGC
CCGAATTCGTTTAAACATCACAGGATGCGCAGCTTCTTCTTGCGTTTCTTGCGCATCCTGAGGATGCGGA
GCTTCTTCTTGCGCTTCTTTCTCATGCGCAGGATTCGAAGCTTCTTTTTTCGCTTCTTTCTCATTCTTGA
ATTCGAGGATCCTTCTCCTTTTGAAGGGAATAGCTTCTGCCTTTTTTCAGATTCGGGATCGTTTTCGATC
GTAATCTCTGAGTCTAAAATCAGCGTCTCTCTCGTTTCTTCATGATACGCAGGCCAATTCACAGCTTCGG
TGCTTGGGTTTCCTGTTTTGGCGAACGTGATCCACGCTGATTGTATCGTGTGAGAAAGCTGTTTCACCTC
ATCCGTAATCTCCGCTTTTGCCATTCGTTCCAATCCGTCCAGATTTCCAAAGACAAAAGGAAGCTCTAAT
GCGTGAAACGCTTTATTGTACGGCGGCTTCTTCGGGTGCCAATCGAACCTGTACATCCAGACAGGGGCGT
AATGAGACTGTGCGGATGCATAGGCGACGGCAGGGCGCCAAAATAATAAATCAGTCATCATGTGAATTTG
GCTTTCCAGAGAACGCGGATACAAATCGGCAACTTTCTCTGCCAGCGGCTTCCCTAGTAAATACTCGAGC
GCTGCATCAAGCGTTTCCTGAGAATGAACGTCTGAATCCGGGGTGAAAAATAAATATCCTTCATCACGGG
TTGTTCCAATTAATAGCGGAATACCGGAAGCAGCCCCTTCTGCGATCGCTTTTTCTGGTTCTTCAGGCAG
CGTTTTCGGATCAAGGGCGGGCTGGAAGAACAGCTGAAAGATATTTTCTTTTTCTGCAATCCGAAGCTGA
TCAGCCGCTTTTAGCAAATCTTCCGCAGAAACCGTATGCAATTTATCCAGTTGGCCCTCGTTAATCCCAA
GGACCTGTAAAAAGGCTGCCGAGGTGCTCGCCGCTTGTTCTTTCGTCATCGTTCGAGAAGCGCCGCTTTC
CATGATTGCTTTCTGGAACAGGCCTTTTGCCGCAGGCATAGCAAGCAGCGCGGCAATGCTCATCCCGCCG
GCGGATTCTCCAAATACTGTTACGTTATCGGGATCACCGCCAAACGCTGAAATATTCTCTCGCACCCATT
TCAGCGCGGCGGCTTGGTCTAAAAGCCCAAGGTTATCAGAATACGCCTCATTAAATGA
Features (pLannotate 1.2.2; 14 found; start..end, strand, type, name):
    533..665     -  intron         chimeric intron: chimera between introns from human β-globin and immunoglobulin heavy chain genes
    804..1003    -  promoter       CMV promoter: human cytomegalovirus (CMV) immediate early promoter
   1005..1382    -  enhancer       CMV enhancer: human cytomegalovirus immediate early enhancer
   1575..1858    -  misc_feature   cer region: ColE1-derived recombination site that helps to maintain plasmids as monomers
   1974..2562    +  rep_origin     ori: high-copy-number ColE1/pMB1/pBR322/pUC origin of replication
   2734..3528    -  CDS            NeoR/KanR: aminoglycoside phosphotransferase from Tn5; aph(3')-II (or nptII); confers resistance to neomycin, kanamycin, and G418 (Geneticin®)
   3560..3661    -  CDS            tnpA (fragment): TN5P_ECOLX - Also known as tnp. Experimental evidence at protein level: Swiss-Prot protein existence level 1. Mediates transposition of transposon Tn5 by a 'cut and paste' mechanism. First, the monomeric transposase binds the 19 bp inverted DNA repeats flanking the transposon. Then, dimerization of the DNA- bound transposase creates a synaptic DNA complex. After nicking of the first DNA strand, excision of the transposon proceeds through a series of intermediates. The transposase then mediates the insertion of the transposon at a new site by strand transfer. The activity of the wild- type tran
   3663..3815    +  CDS            tnpA (fragment): TN5P_ECOLX - Also known as tnp. Experimental evidence at protein level: Swiss-Prot protein existence level 1. Mediates transposition of transposon Tn5 by a 'cut and paste' mechanism. First, the monomeric transposase binds the 19 bp inverted DNA repeats flanking the transposon. Then, dimerization of the DNA- bound transposase creates a synaptic DNA complex. After nicking of the first DNA strand, excision of the transposon proceeds through a series of intermediates. The transposase then mediates the insertion of the transposon at a new site by strand transfer. The activity of the wild- type tran
   3836..3904    +  CDS            large T antigen (fragment): large T antigen from SV40 (simian virus 40)
   3927..4048    +  polyA_signal   SV40 poly(A) signal: SV40 polyadenylation signal
   4070..4089    -  terminator     T7 terminator (fragment): transcription terminator for bacteriophage T7 RNA polymerase
   4097..4146    -  CDS            SET1 (fragment): solubility-enhancement tag derived from T7 phage gene 10B
   4153..4208    -  misc_feature   MCS: pUC18/19 multiple cloning site
   4353..438     -  CDS            pnbA (across the origin): PNBA_BACSU - Also known as estB. Experimental evidence at protein level: Swiss-Prot protein existence level 1. Catalyzes hydrolysis of several beta-lactam antibiotic PNB esters to the corresponding free acid and PNB alcohol. From Bacillus subtilis (strain 168).
