[The description below was written by a language model from this plasmid's Addgene catalogue record and pLannotate feature annotations shown in this document.]
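Description:
V5-BS2-NIK3x (Nucleolus) is a 5,378 bp mammalian expression plasmid built on a backbone recorded only as "d0". It is propagated in E. coli through a high-copy ColE1/pUC-type origin and selected with kanamycin via the Tn5 aminoglycoside phosphotransferase gene (NeoR/KanR). A ColE1 cer site is also present, which helps keep the plasmid monomeric. The short Tn5 transposase and SV40 large T antigen fragments next to the resistance gene appear to be non-functional remnants of the sequences from which the backbone was assembled. No mammalian promoter is annotated upstream of NeoR/KanR, so the record does not establish that it can be used for G418 selection in mammalian cells.

The payload is BS2, an esterase from Bacillus subtilis that the annotation identifies as pnbA (para-nitrobenzyl esterase, also called estB). It is driven by the human CMV immediate-early enhancer and promoter, followed by a chimeric β-globin/immunoglobulin intron that typically improves transcript processing and expression. According to the catalogue entry, the enzyme carries an N-terminal V5 epitope tag for detection and a C-terminal "Nik3x" tag that directs the fusion to the nucleolus. Neither tag is called out in the feature tables, although unannotated sequence flanks the esterase coding region. Downstream lie a pUC-type multiple cloning site remnant, small T7-derived fragments, and an SV40 polyadenylation signal that is annotated on the opposite strand to the insert. The depositor and sequencing-derived records are the same length and show the same features, in reverse orientation and with a different start point.

The associated publication concerns bioorthogonal masked acylating agents for proximity-dependent RNA labelling. This suggests the construct places the esterase in the nucleolus so that it can unmask such reagents locally and label nearby RNA.
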