Addgene plasmid #220346: V5-BS2-NIK3x (Nucleolus)
Purpose: Mammalian expression vector BS2 in nucleolus
Depositing lab: Bryan Dickinson. Depositing organization: University of Chicago. Publication: Bioorthogonal masked acylating agents for proximity-dependent RNA labelling. Pani S, Qiu T, Kentala K, Azizi SA, Dickinson BC. Nat Chem. 2024 Apr 9. doi: 10.1038/s41557-024-01493-1. PubMed 38594368.
Backbone
  Vector backbone: d0
  Vector type: Mammalian Expression
Growth in bacteria
  Bacterial resistance: Kanamycin, 50 μg/mL
  Growth temperature: 37°C
  Growth strain: DH5alpha
  Copy number: Unknown
Gene/Insert
  Gene/Insert name: BS2
  Species: Bacillus subtilis
  Insert size (bp): 1633
  Promoter: CMV
  Tag / fusion protein: V5 tag (N terminal on insert); Nik3x (Nucleolus localization tag) (C terminal on insert)
  Cloning method: Gibson Cloning
  Sequencing primers: 5′ CGCAAATGGGCGGTAGGCGTG
Terms and licenses: Academic/Nonprofit Terms; Industry Terms
How to cite: V5-BS2-NIK3x (Nucleolus) was a gift from Bryan Dickinson (Addgene plasmid # 220346 ; http://n2t.net/addgene:220346 ; RRID:Addgene_220346)
